Addgene plasmid #46508: pGEX Socs5-SH2
Depositing lab: Bruce Mayer. Depositing organization: University of Connecticut Health Center. Publication: High-throughput phosphotyrosine profiling using SH2 domains. Machida K, Thompson CM, Dierck K, Jablonowski K, Karkkainen S, Liu B, Zhang H, Nash PD, Newman DK, Nollau P, Pawson T, Renkema GH, Saksela K, Schiller MR, Shin DG, Mayer BJ. Mol Cell. 2007 Jun 22;26(6):899-915. 10.1016/j.molcel.2007.05.031 PubMed 17588523.
Backbone
  Vector backbone: pGEX6P1
  Backbone manufacturer: GE Healthcare Biosciences
  Backbone size w/o insert (bp): 4900
  Vector type: Bacterial Expression
Growth in bacteria
  Bacterial resistance: Ampicillin, 100 μg/mL
  Growth temperature: 37°C
  Growth strain: DH5alpha
  Copy number: Low Copy
Gene/Insert
  Gene/Insert name: Socs5 (alt names: SOCS5; CIS6; CISH6; Cish5; SOCS-5; KIAA0671; SOCS5)
  Species: H. sapiens (human)
  Insert size (bp): 325
  Mutation: contains amino acids 378-481
  Entrez Gene: SOCS5 (a.k.a. CIS6, CISH6, Cish5, SOCS-5)
  Promoter: Tac
  Tag / fusion protein: GST (N terminal on backbone); PreScission (N terminal on backbone); AviTag (C terminal on backbone)
  Cloning method: Restriction Enzyme; 5′ cloning site BamHI (not destroyed); 3′ cloning site EcoRI (not destroyed)
  Sequencing primers: 5′ pGEX-5; 3′ pGEX-3
Terms and licenses: Academic/Nonprofit Terms; Industry Terms: Not Available to Industry
Depositor comments: The molecular weight of the GST fusion protein is approximately 36.8 kDa
How to cite: pGEX Socs5-SH2 was a gift from Bruce Mayer (Addgene plasmid # 46508 ; http://n2t.net/addgene:46508 ; RRID:Addgene_46508)
