[The description below was written by a language model from this plasmid's Addgene catalogue record and pLannotate feature annotations shown in this document.]
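Description:
pGEX Socs5-SH2 is a bacterial expression plasmid built on the pGEX6P1 backbone for producing the SH2 domain of human SOCS5 as a glutathione S-transferase fusion in E. coli. It replicates from a ColE1/pMB1-type origin and is selected with ampicillin through the β-lactamase gene. The catalogue lists it as low copy, although only a small fragment of rop is annotated. The full depositor sequence is about 5.35 kb.

The roughly 325 bp insert encodes SOCS5 amino acids 378–481 and was cloned between BamHI and EcoRI sites, both of which are retained. Expression is driven by the hybrid tac promoter with an adjacent lac operator. The plasmid also carries lacI under the lacIq promoter, so transcription stays repressed until it is induced with IPTG. The open reading frame begins with Schistosoma japonicum GST, followed according to the record by a PreScission protease site that allows the GST moiety to be removed. Next comes the SH2 domain, then a C-terminal AviTag that permits site-specific enzymatic biotinylation. The depositor gives the fusion protein mass as about 36.8 kDa.

The automated annotation labels the insert as a SOCS4 fragment. This most likely reflects homology between the closely related SOCS4 and SOCS5 SH2 regions, as the catalogue identifies the gene as SOCS5. The PreScission site is not separately annotated in the feature table.

The associated publication concerns high-throughput phosphotyrosine profiling with SH2 domains. This suggests the purified, optionally biotinylated GST-SH2 protein is meant as an affinity probe for detecting tyrosine-phosphorylated binding sites.
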