Features (pLannotate 1.2.2; 18 found; start..end, strand, type, name):
      6..107     -  CDS            yciV (fragment): RNAAM_ECOLI - Also known as trpH From Escherichia coli (strain K12).
    183..211     +  promoter       tac promoter: strong E. coli promoter; hybrid between the trp and lac UV5 promoters
    219..235     +  protein_bind   lac operator: The lac repressor binds to the lac operator to inhibit transcription in E. coli. This inhibition can be relieved by adding lactose or isopropyl-β-D-thiogalactopyranoside (IPTG). lac repressor encoded by lacI
    258..911     +  CDS            GST26_SCHJA: Experimental evidence at protein level: Swiss-Prot protein existence level 1. GST isoenzymes appear to play a central role in the parasite detoxification system. Other functions are also suspected including a role in increasing the solubility of haematin in the parasite gut. From Schistosoma japonicum (Blood fluke).
    954..1262    +  CDS            SOCS4 (fragment): SOCS4_HUMAN - Also known as SOCS7. Experimental evidence at protein level: Swiss-Prot protein existence level 1. SOCS family proteins form part of a classical negative feedback system that regulates cytokine signal transduction. Substrate- recognition component of a SCF-like ECS (Elongin BC-CUL2/5-SOCS-box protein) E3 ubiquitin-protein ligase complex which mediates the ubiquitination and subsequent proteasomal degradation of target proteins. Inhibits EGF signaling by mediating the degradation of the Tyr-phosphorylated EGF receptor/EGFR. From Homo sapiens (Human).
   1299..1340    +  CDS            AviTag™ (fragment): peptide tag that allows for enzymatic biotinylation
   1371..1410    +  CDS            rop (fragment): Rop protein, which maintains plasmids at low copy number; rop
   1512..1552    +  misc_feature   bom (fragment): basis of mobility region from pBR322
   1657..1761    +  promoter       AmpR promoter: bla
   1762..2622    +  CDS            AmpR: β-lactamase; bla; confers resistance to ampicillin, carbenicillin, and related antibiotics
   2793..3381    +  rep_origin     ori: high-copy-number ColE1/pMB1/pBR322/pUC origin of replication
   3567..3618    -  misc_feature   bom (fragment): basis of mobility region from pBR322
   3625..3702    +  promoter       lacIq promoter: lacI (mutant); In the lacIq allele, a single base change in the promoter boosts expression of the lacI gene about 10-fold.
   3703..4785    +  CDS            lacI: lac repressor; lacI; The lac repressor binds to the lac operator to inhibit transcription in E. coli. This inhibition can be relieved by adding lactose or isopropyl-β-D-thiogalactopyranoside (IPTG).
   4798..4819    +  protein_bind   CAP binding site: CAP binding activates transcription in the presence of cAMP. E. coli catabolite activator protein
   4834..4864    +  promoter       lac promoter: promoter for the E. coli lac operon
   4872..4888    +  protein_bind   lac operator: The lac repressor binds to the lac operator to inhibit transcription in E. coli. This inhibition can be relieved by adding lactose or isopropyl-β-D-thiogalactopyranoside (IPTG). lac repressor encoded by lacI
   4908..5081    +  CDS            lacZα: LacZα fragment of β-galactosidase; lacZ fragment
>Addgene plasmid #46508 | pGEX Socs5-SH2 | depositor full sequence | sequence record 65736 | Full Sequence
ACGTTATCGACTGCACGGTGCACCAATGCTTCTGGCGTCAGGCAGCCATCGGAAGCTGTGGTATGGCTGT
GCAGGTCGTAAATCACTGCATAATTCGTGTCGCTCAAGGCGCACTCCCGTTCTGGATAATGTTTTTTGCG
CCGACATCATAACGGTTCTGGCAAATATTCTGAAATGAGCTGTTGACAATTAATCATCGGCTCGTATAAT
GTGTGGAATTGTGAGCGGATAACAATTTCACACAGGAAACAGTATTCATGTCCCCTATACTAGGTTATTG
GAAAATTAAGGGCCTTGTGCAACCCACTCGACTTCTTTTGGAATATCTTGAAGAAAAATATGAAGAGCAT
TTGTATGAGCGCGATGAAGGTGATAAATGGCGAAACAAAAAGTTTGAATTGGGTTTGGAGTTTCCCAATC
TTCCTTATTATATTGATGGTGATGTTAAATTAACACAGTCTATGGCCATCATACGTTATATAGCTGACAA
GCACAACATGTTGGGTGGTTGTCCAAAAGAGCGTGCAGAGATTTCAATGCTTGAAGGAGCGGTTTTGGAT
ATTAGATACGGTGTTTCGAGAATTGCATATAGTAAAGACTTTGAAACTCTCAAAGTTGATTTTCTTAGCA
AGCTACCTGAAATGCTGAAAATGTTCGAAGATCGTTTATGTCATAAAACATATTTAAATGGTGATCATGT
AACCCATCCTGACTTCATGTTGTATGACGCTCTTGATGTTGTTTTATACATGGACCCAATGTGCCTGGAT
GCGTTCCCAAAATTAGTTTGTTTTAAAAAACGTATTGAAGCTATCCCACAAATTGATAAGTACTTGAAAT
CCAGCAAGTATATAGCATGGCCTTTGCAGGGCTGGCAAGCCACGTTTGGTGGTGGCGACCATCCTCCAAA
ATCGGATCTGGAAGTTCTGTTCCAGGGGCCCCTGGGATCCGGGAATCCCTGTTACTGGGGAGTGATGGAC
CGTTATGAAGCAGAAGCCCTTCTCGAAGGGAAACCTGAAGGCACGTTTTTGCTCAGGGACTCTGCGCAAG
AGGACTACCTCTTCTCTGTGAGCTTCCGCCGCTACAACAGATCCCTGCATGCCCGAATTGAGCAGTGGAA
TCACAACTTTAGTTTCGACGCCCATGACCCGTGTGTATTTCACTCCTCCACTGTAACGGGACTTTTAGAA
CATTATAAAGATCCCAGTTCGTGCATGTTTTTTGAACCATTGCTTACTATATCACTAAATATGACTTTCC
CTGGAATTCATCGTGACGCAAGCTTGCTTGGTGGCGGTCTGAACGACATCTTCGAGGCTCAGAAAATCGA
ATGGCACGAATAAGCGGCCGCATCGTGACTGACTGACGATCTGCCTCGCGCGTTTCGGTGATGACGGTGA
AAACCTCTGACACATGCAGCTCCCGGAGACGGTCACAGCTTGTCTGTAAGCGGATGCCGGGAGCAGACAA
GCCCGTCAGGGCGCGTCAGCGGGTGTTGGCGGGTGTCGGGGCGCAGCCATGACCCAGTCACGTAGCGATA
GCGGAGTGTATAATTCTTGAAGACGAAAGGGCCTCGTGATACGCCTATTTTTATAGGTTAATGTCATGAT
AATAATGGTTTCTTAGACGTCAGGTGGCACTTTTCGGGGAAATGTGCGCGGAACCCCTATTTGTTTATTT
TTCTAAATACATTCAAATATGTATCCGCTCATGAGACAATAACCCTGATAAATGCTTCAATAATATTGAA
AAAGGAAGAGTATGAGTATTCAACATTTCCGTGTCGCCCTTATTCCCTTTTTTGCGGCATTTTGCCTTCC
TGTTTTTGCTCACCCAGAAACGCTGGTGAAAGTAAAAGATGCTGAAGATCAGTTGGGTGCACGAGTGGGT
TACATCGAACTGGATCTCAACAGCGGTAAGATCCTTGAGAGTTTTCGCCCCGAAGAACGTTTTCCAATGA
TGAGCACTTTTAAAGTTCTGCTATGTGGCGCGGTATTATCCCGTGTTGACGCCGGGCAAGAGCAACTCGG
TCGCCGCATACACTATTCTCAGAATGACTTGGTTGAGTACTCACCAGTCACAGAAAAGCATCTTACGGAT
GGCATGACAGTAAGAGAATTATGCAGTGCTGCCATAACCATGAGTGATAACACTGCGGCCAACTTACTTC
TGACAACGATCGGAGGACCGAAGGAGCTAACCGCTTTTTTGCACAACATGGGGGATCATGTAACTCGCCT
TGATCGTTGGGAACCGGAGCTGAATGAAGCCATACCAAACGACGAGCGTGACACCACGATGCCTGCAGCA
ATGGCAACAACGTTGCGCAAACTATTAACTGGCGAACTACTTACTCTAGCTTCCCGGCAACAATTAATAG
ACTGGATGGAGGCGGATAAAGTTGCAGGACCACTTCTGCGCTCGGCCCTTCCGGCTGGCTGGTTTATTGC
TGATAAATCTGGAGCCGGTGAGCGTGGGTCTCGCGGTATCATTGCAGCACTGGGGCCAGATGGTAAGCCC
TCCCGTATCGTAGTTATCTACACGACGGGGAGTCAGGCAACTATGGATGAACGAAATAGACAGATCGCTG
AGATAGGTGCCTCACTGATTAAGCATTGGTAACTGTCAGACCAAGTTTACTCATATATACTTTAGATTGA
TTTAAAACTTCATTTTTAATTTAAAAGGATCTAGGTGAAGATCCTTTTTGATAATCTCATGACCAAAATC
CCTTAACGTGAGTTTTCGTTCCACTGAGCGTCAGACCCCGTAGAAAAGATCAAAGGATCTTCTTGAGATC
CTTTTTTTCTGCGCGTAATCTGCTGCTTGCAAACAAAAAAACCACCGCTACCAGCGGTGGTTTGTTTGCC
GGATCAAGAGCTACCAACTCTTTTTCCGAAGGTAACTGGCTTCAGCAGAGCGCAGATACCAAATACTGTC
CTTCTAGTGTAGCCGTAGTTAGGCCACCACTTCAAGAACTCTGTAGCACCGCCTACATACCTCGCTCTGC
TAATCCTGTTACCAGTGGCTGCTGCCAGTGGCGATAAGTCGTGTCTTACCGGGTTGGACTCAAGACGATA
GTTACCGGATAAGGCGCAGCGGTCGGGCTGAACGGGGGGTTCGTGCACACAGCCCAGCTTGGAGCGAACG
ACCTACACCGAACTGAGATACCTACAGCGTGAGCTATGAGAAAGCGCCACGCTTCCCGAAGGGAGAAAGG
CGGACAGGTATCCGGTAAGCGGCAGGGTCGGAACAGGAGAGCGCACGAGGGAGCTTCCAGGGGGAAACGC
CTGGTATCTTTATAGTCCTGTCGGGTTTCGCCACCTCTGACTTGAGCGTCGATTTTTGTGATGCTCGTCA
GGGGGGCGGAGCCTATGGAAAAACGCCAGCAACGCGGCCTTTTTACGGTTCCTGGCCTTTTGCTGGCCTT
TTGCTCACATGTTCTTTCCTGCGTTATCCCCTGATTCTGTGGATAACCGTATTACCGCCTTTGAGTGAGC
TGATACCGCTCGCCGCAGCCGAACGACCGAGCGCAGCGAGTCAGTGAGCGAGGAAGCGGAAGAGCGCCTG
ATGCGGTATTTTCTCCTTACGCATCTGTGCGGTATTTCACACCGCATAAATTCCGACACCATCGAATGGT
GCAAAACCTTTCGCGGTATGGCATGATAGCGCCCGGAAGAGAGTCAATTCAGGGTGGTGAATGTGAAACC
AGTAACGTTATACGATGTCGCAGAGTATGCCGGTGTCTCTTATCAGACCGTTTCCCGCGTGGTGAACCAG
GCCAGCCACGTTTCTGCGAAAACGCGGGAAAAAGTGGAAGCGGCGATGGCGGAGCTGAATTACATTCCCA
ACCGCGTGGCACAACAACTGGCGGGCAAACAGTCGTTGCTGATTGGCGTTGCCACCTCCAGTCTGGCCCT
GCACGCGCCGTCGCAAATTGTCGCGGCGATTAAATCTCGCGCCGATCAACTGGGTGCCAGCGTGGTGGTG
TCGATGGTAGAACGAAGCGGCGTCGAAGCCTGTAAAGCGGCGGTGCACAATCTTCTCGCGCAACGCGTCA
GTGGGCTGATCATTAACTATCCGCTGGATGACCAGGATGCCATTGCTGTGGAAGCTGCCTGCACTAATGT
TCCGGCGTTATTTCTTGATGTCTCTGACCAGACACCCATCAACAGTATTATTTTCTCCCATGAAGACGGT
ACGCGACTGGGCGTGGAGCATCTGGTCGCATTGGGTCACCAGCAAATCGCGCTGTTAGCGGGCCCATTAA
GTTCTGTCTCGGCGCGTCTGCGTCTGGCTGGCTGGCATAAATATCTCACTCGCAATCAAATTCAGCCGAT
AGCGGAACGGGAAGGCGACTGGAGTGCCATGTCCGGTTTTCAACAAACCATGCAAATGCTGAATGAGGGC
ATCGTTCCCACTGCGATGCTGGTTGCCAACGATCAGATGGCGCTGGGCGCAATGCGCGCCATTACCGAGT
CCGGGCTGCGCGTTGGTGCGGATATCTCGGTAGTGGGATACGACGATACCGAAGACAGCTCATGTTATAT
CCCGCCGTCAACCACCATCAAACAGGATTTTCGCCTGCTGGGGCAAACCAGCGTGGACCGCTTGCTGCAA
CTCTCTCAGGGCCAGGCGGTGAAGGGCAATCAGCTGTTGCCCGTCTCACTGGTGAAAAGAAAAACCACCC
TGGCGCCCAATACGCAAACCGCCTCTCCCCGCGCGTTGGCCGATTCATTAATGCAGCTGGCACGACAGGT
TTCCCGACTGGAAAGCGGGCAGTGAGCGCAACGCAATTAATGTGAGTTAGCTCACTCATTAGGCACCCCA
GGCTTTACACTTTATGCTTCCGGCTCGTATGTTGTGTGGAATTGTGAGCGGATAACAATTTCACACAGGA
AACAGCTATGACCATGATTACGGATTCACTGGCCGTCGTTTTACAACGTCGTGACTGGGAAAACCCTGGC
GTTACCCAACTTAATCGCCTTGCAGCACATCCCCCTTTCGCCAGCTGGCGTAATAGCGAAGAGGCCCGCA
CCGATCGCCCTTCCCAACAGTTGCGCAGCCTGAATGGCGAATGGCGCTTTGCCTGGTTTCCGGCACCAGA
AGCGGTGCCGGAAAGCTGGCTGGAGTGCGATCTTCCTGAGGCCGATACTGTCGTCGTCCCCTCAAACTGG
CAGATGCACGGTTACGATGCGCCCATCTACACCAACGTAACCTATCCCATTACGGTCAATCCGCCGTTTG
TTCCCACGGAGAATCCGACGGGTTGTTACTCGCTCACATTTAATGTTGATGAAAGCTGGCTACAGGAAGG
CCAGACGCGAATTATTTTTGATGGCGTTGGAATT
