>Addgene plasmid #46508 | pGEX Socs5-SH2 | depositor partial sequence | sequence record 65737 | Insert sequence
GGATCCGGGAATCCCTGTTACTGGGGAGTGATGGACCGTTATGAAGCAGAAGCCCTTCTCGAAGGGAAAC
CTGAAGGCACGTTTTTGCTCAGGGACTCTGCGCAAGAGGACTACCTCTTCTCTGTGAGCTTCCGCCGCTA
CAACAGATCCCTGCATGCCCGAATTGAGCAGTGGAATCACAACTTTAGTTTCGACGCCCATGACCCGTGT
GTATTTCACTCCTCCACTGTAACGGGACTTTTAGAACATTATAAAGATCCCAGTTCGTGCATGTTTTTTG
AACCATTGCTTACTATATCACTAAATATGACTTTCCCTGGAATTC
