>Addgene plasmid #46508 | pGEX Socs5-SH2 | addgene partial sequence | sequence record 66722 | pGEX5
AATCGGATCTGGAAGTTCTGTTCCNGGGGCCCCTGGGATCCGGGAATCCCTGTTACTGGGGAGTGATGGA
CCGTTATGAAGCAGAAGCCCTTCTCGAAGGGAAACCTGAAGGCACGTTTTTGCTCAGGGACTCTGCGCAA
GAGGACTACCTCTTCTCTGTGAGCTTCCGCCGCTACAACAGATCCCTGCATGCCCGAATTGAGCAGTGGA
ATCACAACTTTAGTTTCGACGCCCATGACCCGTGTGTATTTCACTCCTCCACTGTAACGGGACTTTTAGA
ACATTATAAAGATCCCAGTTCGTGCATGTTTTTTGAACCATTGCTTACTATATCACTAAATATGACTTTC
CCTGGAATTCATCGTGACGCAAGCTTGCTTGGTGGCGGTCTGAACGACATCTTCGAGGCTCAGAAAATCG
AATGGCACGAATAAGCGGCCGCATCGTGACTGACTGACGATCTGCCTCGCGCGTTTCGGTGATGACGGTG
AAAACCTCTGACACATGCAGCTCCCGGAGACGGTCACAGCTTGTCTGTAAGCGGATGCCGGGAGCAGACA
AGCCCGTCAGGGCGCGTCAGCGGGTGTTGGCGGGTGTCGGGGCGCAGCCATGACCCAGTCACGTAGCGAT
AGCGGAGTGTATAATTCTTGAAGACGAAAGGGCCTCGTGATACGCCTATTTTTATAGGTTAATGTCATGA
TAATAATGGTTTCTTAGACGTCAGGTGGCACTTTTCGGGGAAATGTGCGCGGAACCCCTATTTGTTTATT
TTTCTAAATACATTCAAATATGTATCCGCTCATGAGACAATAACCCTGATAAATGCTTCAATAATATTGA
AAAAGGAGAGTATGAGTATCACATTTC
